Addgene plasmid #32958: pCGN-MEF2A
Purpose: For mammalian expression of human MEF2A with an HA tag
Depositing lab: Ron Prywes. Depositing organization: Columbia University. Publication: Regulatory role of MEF2D in serum induction of the c-jun promoter. Han TH, Prywes R. Mol Cell Biol. 1995 Jun;15(6):2907-15. PubMed 7760790.
Backbone
  Vector backbone: pCGN
  Backbone manufacturer: Clontech
  Backbone size w/o insert (bp): 4700
  Vector type: Mammalian Expression
Growth in bacteria
  Bacterial resistance: Ampicillin, 100 μg/mL
  Growth temperature: 37°C
  Growth strain: DH5alpha
  Copy number: Unknown
Gene/Insert
  Gene/Insert name: MEF2A
  Species: H. sapiens (human)
  Entrez Gene: MEF2A (a.k.a. ADCAD1, RSRFC4, RSRFC9, mef2)
  Promoter: CMV
  Tag / fusion protein: HA (N terminal on insert)
  Cloning method: Restriction Enzyme; 5′ cloning site None (unknown if destroyed); 3′ cloning site None (unknown if destroyed)
  Sequencing primers: 5′ CMV-Fwd; 3′ Bglob-pA-R
Terms and licenses: Academic/Nonprofit Terms; Industry Terms: Not Available to Industry
Depositor comments: See author's map for backbone info.
How to cite: pCGN-MEF2A was a gift from Ron Prywes (Addgene plasmid # 32958)
