[The description below was written by a language model from this plasmid's Addgene catalogue record and pLannotate feature annotations shown in this document.]
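Description:
pCGN-MEF2A is a mammalian expression plasmid built on the pCGN backbone (about 4.7 kb without insert; the sequenced plasmid is 6,435 nt) that produces human MEF2A carrying an N-terminal HA epitope tag. It is propagated in E. coli through a ColE1/pMB1-type origin and selected with ampicillin via the β-lactamase gene and its native promoter. An f1 origin is also present, which would allow single-stranded DNA production. Short remnants of rop, bom, lacZα and lacI reflect the vector's cloning history rather than functional elements.

The expression cassette is driven by the human cytomegalovirus immediate-early enhancer and promoter, followed by the herpes simplex virus thymidine kinase 5' untranslated region, which serves as the leader ahead of the coding region. The MEF2A open reading frame lies just downstream of a short polylinker remnant. The automated annotation marks it as a fragment and does not separately call the HA tag, so the tag is known from the catalogue entry rather than the feature table, and the cloning sites are not recorded. Downstream, a rabbit β-globin intron, a stretch of β-globin coding sequence (matched by the annotation tool to a primate homologue, probably part of the same globin 3' segment) and the β-globin polyadenylation signal provide splicing and 3' end processing. A T7 promoter sits upstream of the CMV enhancer. An SV40 early promoter segment lies in the opposite orientation with no annotated gene under its control, and no mammalian selection marker is annotated.

MEF2A is a transcriptional activator that binds MEF2 elements in muscle-specific and growth factor- or stress-induced genes. The construct suits transfection experiments in which the tagged protein is overexpressed and detected or immunoprecipitated through HA, and the associated publication studied MEF2 factors in serum induction of the c-jun promoter.
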