Features (pLannotate 1.2.2; 18 found; start..end, strand, type, name):
      1..36      +  CDS            rop (fragment): Rop protein, which maintains plasmids at low copy number; rop
    138..237     +  misc_feature   bom (fragment): basis of mobility region from pBR322
    265..693     -  rep_origin     f1 ori (sequence partly withheld): f1 bacteriophage origin of replication; arrow indicates direction of (+) strand synthesis
    697..854     -  CDS            lacZα (fragment): LacZα fragment of β-galactosidase; lacZ fragment
    857..875     +  promoter       T7 promoter: promoter for bacteriophage T7 RNA polymerase
    894..1197    +  enhancer       CMV enhancer: human cytomegalovirus immediate early enhancer
   1198..1401    +  promoter       CMV promoter: human cytomegalovirus (CMV) immediate early promoter
   1491..1530    +  5'UTR          HSV TK 5'-UTR: 5' untranslated region from the herpes simplex virus thymidine kinase gene
   1606..1624    +  misc_feature   MCS (fragment): pUC18/19 multiple cloning site
   1626..3014    +  CDS            MEF2A (fragment): MEF2A_HUMAN - Also known as MEF2. Experimental evidence at protein level: Swiss-Prot protein existence level 1. Transcriptional activator which binds specifically to the MEF2 element, 5'-YTA[AT](4)TAR-3', found in numerous muscle-specific genes. Also involved in the activation of numerous growth factor- and stress-induced genes. Mediates cellular functions not only in skeletal and cardiac muscle development, but also in neuronal differentiation and survival. Plays diverse roles in the control of cell growth, survival and apoptosis via p38 MAPK signaling in muscle-specific and/or growth factor-
   3027..3599    +  intron         β-globin intron: intron from rabbit β-globin gene
   3603..3725    +  CDS            HBB: HBB_COLGU - Experimental evidence at transcript level: Swiss-Prot protein existence level 2. Involved in oxygen transport from the lung to the various peripheral tissues. From Colobus guereza (Mantled guereza) (Eastern black-and-white colobus monkey).
   3796..3851    +  polyA_signal   β-globin poly(A) signal: rabbit β-globin polyadenylation signal (Gil and Proudfoot, 1987)
   4191..4380    -  promoter       SV40 promoter: SV40 early promoter
   4380..4434    -  CDS            lacI (fragment): lac repressor; lacI; The lac repressor binds to the lac operator to inhibit transcription in E. coli. This inhibition can be relieved by adding lactose or isopropyl-β-D-thiogalactopyranoside (IPTG).
   4617..5205    -  rep_origin     ori: high-copy-number ColE1/pMB1/pBR322/pUC origin of replication
   5376..6236    -  CDS            AmpR: β-lactamase; bla; confers resistance to ampicillin, carbenicillin, and related antibiotics
   6237..6341    -  promoter       AmpR promoter: bla
>Addgene plasmid #32958 | pCGN-MEF2A | addgene full sequence | sequence record 151868 | Addgene NGS results
CTCGCGCGTTTCGGTGATGACGGTGAAAACCTCTGACACATGCAGCTCCCGGAGACGGTCACAGCTTGTC
TGTAAGCGGATGCCGGGAGCAGACAAGCCCGTCAGGGCGCGTCAGCGGGTGTTGGCGGGTGTCGGGGCTG
GCTTAACTATGCGGCATCAGAGCAGATTGTACTGAGAGTGCACCATATGCGGTGTGAAATACCGCACAGA
TGCGTAAGGAGAAAATACCGCATCAGGAAATTGTAAGCGTTAATATTTTGTTAAAATTCGCGTTAAATTT
TTGTTAAATCAGCTCATTTTTTAACCAATAGGCCGAAATCGGCAAAATCCCTTATAAATCAAAAGAATAG
ACCGAGATAGGGT
[37 nt withheld, positions 364-400]
AAAGAACGTGGACTCCAACGTCAAAGG
[49 nt withheld, positions 428-476]
T
[91 nt withheld, positions 478-568]
G
[124 nt withheld, positions 570-693]
CCATTCGCCATTCAGGCTGCGCAACTGTTGGGAAGGGCGATCGGTGCGGGCCTCTTCGCTATTACGCCAG
CTGGCGAAAGGGGGATGTGCTGCAAGGCGATTAAGTTGGGTAACGCCAGGGTTTTCCCAGTCACGACGTT
GTAAAACGACGGCCAGTGAATTGTAATACGACTCACTATAGGGCGAATTCGAGCTCGCCCCGTTACATAA
CTTACGGTAAATGGCCCGCCTGGCTGACCGCCCAACGACCCCCGCCCATTGACGTCAATAATGACGTATG
TTCCCATAGTAACGCCAATAGGGACTTTCCATTGACGTCAATGGGTGGAGTATTTACGGTAAACTGCCCA
CTTGGCAGTACATCAAGTGTATCATATGCCAAGTACGCCCCCTATTGACGTCAATGACGGTAAATGGCCC
GCCTGGCATTATGCCCAGTACATGACCTTATGGGACTTTCCTACTTGGCAGTACATCTACGTATTAGTCA
TCGCTATTACCATGGTGATGCGGTTTTGGCAGTACATCAATGGGCGTGGATAGCGGTTTGACTCACGGGG
ATTTCCAAGTCTCCACCCCATTGACGTCAATGGGAGTTTGTTTTGGCACCAAAATCAACGGGACTTTCCA
AAATGTCGTAACAACTCCGCCCCATTGACGCAAATGGGCGGTAGGCGTGTACGGTGGGAGGTCTATATAA
GCAGAGCTCGTTTAGTGAACCGTCAGATCGCCTGGAGACGCCATCCACGCTGTTTTGACCTCCATAGAAG
ACACCGGGACCGATCCAGCCTCCGGGGGATCTTGGTGGCGTGAAACTCCCGCACCTCTTCGGCCAGCGCC
TTGTAGAAGCGCGTATGGCTTCTAGCTATCCTTATGACGTGCCTGACTATGCCAGCCTGGGAGGACCTTC
TAGAATTCGAGCTCGGTACCCCATGGGGCGGAAGAAAATACAAATCACACGCATAATGGATGAAAGGAAC
CGACAGGTCACTTTTACAAAGAGAAAGTTTGGATTAATGAAGAAAGCCTATGAACTTAGTGTGCTCTGTG
ACTGTGAAATAGCACTCATCATTTTCAACAGCTCTAACAAACTGTTTCAATATGCTAGCACTGATATGGA
CAAAGTTCTTCTCAAGTATACAGAATATAATGAACCTCATGAAAGCAGAACCAACTCGGATATTGTTGAG
GCTCTGAACAAGAAGGAACACAGAGGGTGCGACAGCCCAGACCCTGATACTTCATATGTGCTAACTCCAC
ATACAGAAGAAAAATATAAAAAAATTAATGAGGAATTTGATAATATGATGCGGAATCATAAAATCGCACC
TGGTCTGCCACCTCAGAACTTTTCAATGTCTGTCACAGTTCCAGTGACCAGCCCCAATGCTTTGTCCTAC
ACTAACCCAGGGAGTTCACTGGTGTCCCCATCTTTGGCAGCCAGCTCAACGTTAACAGATTCAAGCATGC
TCTCTCCACCTCAAACCACATTACATAGAAATGTGTCTCCTGGAGCTCCTCAGAGACCACCAAGTACTGG
CAATGCAGGTGGGATGTTGAGCACTACAGACCTCACAGTGCCAAATGGAGCTGGAAGCAGTCCAGTGGGG
AATGGATTTGTAAACTCAAGAGCTTCTCCAAATTTGATTGGAGCTACTGGTGCAAATAGCTTAGGCAAAG
TCATGCCTACAAAGTCTCCCCCTCCACCAGGTGGTGGTAATCTTGGAATGAACAGTAGGAAACCAGATCT
TCGAGTTGTCATCCCCCCTTCAAGCAAGGGCATGATGCCTCCACTAAACACCCAAAGGATCAGTAGTTCT
CAAGCCACTCAACCTCTTGCTACCCCAGTCGTGTCTGTGACAACCCCAAGCTTGCCTCCGCAAGGACTTG
TGTACTCAGCAATGCCGACTGCCTACAACACTGATTATTCACTGACCAGCGCTGACCTGTCAGCCCTTCA
AGGCTTCAACTCGCCAGGAATGCTGTCGCTGGGACAGGTGTCGGCCTGGCAGCAGCACCACCTAGGACAA
GCAGCCCTCAGCTCTCTTGTTGCTGGAGGGCAGTTATCTCAGGGTTCCAATTTATCCATTAATACCAACC
AAAACATCAGCATCAAGTCCGAACCGATTTCACCTCCTCGGGATCGTATGACCCCATCGGGCTTCCAGCA
GCAGCAGCAGCAGCAGCAGCAGCCGCCGCCACCACCGCAGCCCCAGCCACAACCCCCGCAGCCCCAGCCC
CGACAGGAAATGGGTCGCTCCCCTGTGGACAGTCTGAGCAGCTCTAGTAGCTCCTATGATGGCAGTGATC
GGGAGGATCCTGAGAACTTCAGGGTGAGTTTGGGGACCCTTGATTGTTCTTTCTTTTTCGCTATTGTAAA
ATTCATGTTATATGGAGGGGGCAAAGTTTTCAGGGTGTTGTTTAGAATGGGAAGATGTCCCTTGTATCAC
CATGGACCCTCATGATAATTTTGTTTCTTTCACTTTCTACTCTGTTGACAACCATTGTCTCCTCTTATTT
TCTTTTCATTTTCTGTAACTTTTTCGTTAAACTTTAGCTTGCATTTGTAACGAATTTTTAAATTCACTTT
TGTTTATTTGTCAGATTGTAAGTACTTTCTCTAATCACTTTTTTTTCAAGGCAATCAGGGTATATTATAT
TGTACTTCAGCACAGTTTTAGAGAACAATTGTTATAATTAAATGATAAGGTAGAATATTTCTGCATATAA
ATTCTGGCTGGCGTGGAAATATTCTTATTGGTAGAAACAACTACACCCTGGTCATCATCCTGCCTTTCTC
TTTATGGTTACAATGATATACACTGTTTGAGATGAGGATAAAATACTCTGAGTCCAAACCGGGCCCCTCT
GCTAACCATGTTCATGCCTTCTTCTCTTTCCTACAGCTCCTGGGCAACGTGCTGGTTGTTGTGCTGTCTC
ATCATTTTGGCAAAGAATTCACTCCTCAGGTGCAGGCTGCCTATCAGAAGGTGGTGGCTGGTGTGGCCAA
TGCCCTGGCTCACAAATACCACTGAGATCTTTTTCCCTCTGCCAAAAATTATGGGGACATCATGAAGCCC
CTTGAGCATCTGACTTCTGGCTAATAAAGGAAATTTATTTTCATTGCAATAGTGTGTTGGAATTTTTTGT
GTCTCTCACTCGGAAGGACATATGGGAGGGCAAATCATTTAAAACATCAGAATGAGTATTTGGTTTAGAG
TTTGGCAACATATGCCCATATGCTGGCTGCCATGAACAAAGGTTGGCTATAAAGAGGTCATCAGTATATG
AAACAGCCCCCTGCTGTCCATTCCTTATTCCATAGAAAAGCCTTGACTTGAGGTTAGATTTTTTTTATAT
TTTGTTTTGTGTTATTTTTTTCTTTAACATCCCTAAAATTTTCCTTACATGTTTTACTAGCCAGATTTTT
CCTCCTCTCCTGACTACTCCCAGTCATAGCTGTCCCTCTTCTCTTATGGAGATCCCTCGAGGAGCTTTTT
GCAAAAGCCTAGGCCTCCAAAAAAGCCTCTTCACTACTTCTGGAATAGCTCAGAGGCCGAGGCGGCCTCG
GCCTCTGCATAAATAAAAAAAATTAGTCAGCCATGGGGCGGAGAATGGGCGGAACTGGGCGGAGTTAGGG
GCGGGATGGGCGGAGTTAGGGGCGGGACTATGGTTGCTGACTAATTGCTGCATTAATGAATCGGCCAACG
CGCGGGGAGAGGCGGTTTGCGTATTGGGCGCTCTTCCGCTTCCTCGCTCACTGACTCGCTGCGCTCGGTC
GTTCGGCTGCGGCGAGCGGTATCAGCTCACTCAAAGGCGGTAATACGGTTATCCACAGAATCAGGGGATA
ACGCAGGAAAGAACATGTGAGCAAAAGGCCAGCAAAAGGCCAGGAACCGTAAAAAGGCCGCGTTGCTGGC
GTTTTTCCATAGGCTCCGCCCCCCTGACGAGCATCACAAAAATCGACGCTCAAGTCAGAGGTGGCGAAAC
CCGACAGGACTATAAAGATACCAGGCGTTTCCCCCTGGAAGCTCCCTCGTGCGCTCTCCTGTTCCGACCC
TGCCGCTTACCGGATACCTGTCCGCCTTTCTCCCTTCGGGAAGCGTGGCGCTTTCTCATAGCTCACGCTG
TAGGTATCTCAGTTCGGTGTAGGTCGTTCGCTCCAAGCTGGGCTGTGTGCACGAACCCCCCGTTCAGCCC
GACCGCTGCGCCTTATCCGGTAACTATCGTCTTGAGTCCAACCCGGTAAGACACGACTTATCGCCACTGG
CAGCAGCCACTGGTAACAGGATTAGCAGAGCGAGGTATGTAGGCGGTGCTACAGAGTTCTTGAAGTGGTG
GCCTAACTACGGCTACACTAGAAGAACAGTATTTGGTATCTGCGCTCTGCTGAAGCCAGTTACCTTCGGA
AAAAGAGTTGGTAGCTCTTGATCCGGCAAACAAACCACCGCTGGTAGCGGTGGTTTTTTTGTTTGCAAGC
AGCAGATTACGCGCAGAAAAAAAGGATCTCAAGAAGATCCTTTGATCTTTTCTACGGGGTCTGACGCTCA
GTGGAACGAAAACTCACGTTAAGGGATTTTGGTCATGAGATTATCAAAAAGGATCTTCACCTAGATCCTT
TTAAATTAAAAATGAAGTTTTAAATCAATCTAAAGTATATATGAGTAAACTTGGTCTGACAGTTACCAAT
GCTTAATCAGTGAGGCACCTATCTCAGCGATCTGTCTATTTCGTTCATCCATAGTTGCCTGACTCCCCGT
CGTGTAGATAACTACGATACGGGAGGGCTTACCATCTGGCCCCAGTGCTGCAATGATACCGCGAGACCCA
CGCTCACCGGCTCCAGATTTATCAGCAATAAACCAGCCAGCCGGAAGGGCCGAGCGCAGAAGTGGTCCTG
CAACTTTATCCGCCTCCATCCAGTCTATTAATTGTTGCCGGGAAGCTAGAGTAAGTAGTTCGCCAGTTAA
TAGTTTGCGCAACGTTGTTGCCATTGCTACAGGCATCGTGGTGTCACGCTCGTCGTTTGGTATGGCTTCA
TTCAGCTCCGGTTCCCAACGATCAAGGCGAGTTACATGATCCCCCATGTTGTGCAAAAAAGCGGTTAGCT
CCTTCGGTCCTCCGATCGTTGTCAGAAGTAAGTTGGCCGCAGTGTTATCACTCATGGTTATGGCAGCACT
GCATAATTCTCTTACTGTCATGCCATCCGTAAGATGCTTTTCTGTGACTGGTGAGTACTCAACCAAGTCA
TTCTGAGAATAGTGTATGCGGCGACCGAGTTGCTCTTGCCCGGCGTCAATACGGGATAATACCGCGCCAC
ATAGCAGAACTTTAAAAGTGCTCATCATTGGAAAACGTTCTTCGGGGCGAAAACTCTCAAGGATCTTACC
GCTGTTGAGATCCAGTTCGATGTAACCCACTCGTGCACCCAACTGATCTTCAGCATCTTTTACTTTCACC
AGCGTTTCTGGGTGAGCAAAAACAGGAAGGCAAAATGCCGCAAAAAAGGGAATAAGGGCGACACGGAAAT
GTTGAATACTCATACTCTTCCTTTTTCAATATTATTGAAGCATTTATCAGGGTTATTGTCTCATGAGCGG
ATACATATTTGAATGTATTTAGAAAAATAAACAAATAGGGGTTCCGCGCACATTTCCCCGAAAAGTGCCA
CCTGACGTCTAAGAAACCATTATTATCATGACATTAACCTATAAAAATAGGCGTATCACGAGGCCCTTTC
GT
