>Addgene plasmid #32958 | pCGN-MEF2A | addgene partial sequence | sequence record 39396 | CMV-F 5'-CGCAAATGGGCGGTAGGCGTG-3'
ACCGTCAGATCGCCTGGAGACGCCATCCACGCTGTTTTGACCTCCATAGAAGACACCGGGACCGATCCAG
CCTCCGGGGGATCTTGGTGGCGTGAAACTCCCGCACCTCTTCGGCCAGCGCCTTGTAGAAGCGCGTATGG
CTTCTAGCTATCCTTATGACGTGCCTGACTATGCCAGCCTGGGAGGACCTTCTAGAATTCGAGCTCGGTA
CCCCATGGGGCGGAAGAAAATACAAATCACACGCATAATGGATGAAAGGAACCGACAGGTCACTTTTACA
AAGAGAAAGTTTGGATTAATGAAGAAAGCCTATGAACTTAGTGTGCTCTGTGACTGTGAAATAGCACTCA
TCATTTTCAACAGCTCTAACAAACTGTTTCAATATGCTAGCACTGATATGGACAAAGTTCTTCTCAAGTA
TACAGAATATAATGAACCTCATGAAAGCAGAACCAACTCGGATATTGTTGAGGCTCTGAACAAGAAGGAA
CACAGAGGGTGCGACAGCCCAGACCCTGATACTTCATATGTGCTAACTCCACATACAGAAGAAAAATATA
AAAAAATTAATGAGGAATTTGATAATATGATGCGGAATCATAAAATCGCACCTGGTCTGCCACCTCAGAA
CTTTTCAATGTCTGTCACAGTTCCAGTGACCAGCCCCAATGCTTTGTCCTACACTAACCCAGGGAGTTCA
CTGGTGTCCCCATCTTTGGCAGCCAGCTCAACGTTAACAGATTCAAGCATGCTCTCTCCACCTCAAACCA
CATTACATAGAAATGTGTCTCCTGGAGCTCCTCAGAGACCACCAAGTACTGGCAATGCAGGTGGGATGTT
GAGCACTACAGACCTCACAGTGCCAAATGGAGCTGGAA
